Addgene plasmid #163884: pFlox_N-RPB1_BSD_FKBPF36V_EYFP
Purpose: Acute Depletion of RBP1-EYFP
Depositing lab: Cornelis Murre. Depositing organization: University of California, San Diego (UCSD). Publication: Calcium signaling instructs NIPBL recruitment at active enhancers and promoters via distinct mechanisms to reconstruct genome compartmentalization. Zhu Y, Denholtz M, Lu H, Murre C. Genes Dev. 2021 Jan 1;35(1-2):65-81. doi: 10.1101/gad.343475.120. Epub 2020 Dec 17. PubMed 33334824.
Backbone
  Vector backbone: pflox
  Vector type: Mammalian Expression
Growth in bacteria
  Bacterial resistance: Ampicillin, 100 μg/mL
  Growth temperature: 37°C
  Growth strain: DH5alpha
  Copy number: High Copy
Gene/Insert
  Gene/Insert name: Rbp1
  Species: M. musculus (mouse)
  Entrez Gene: Polr2a (a.k.a. 220kDa, Rpb1, Rpo2-1)
  Cloning method: Gibson Cloning
Terms and licenses: Academic/Nonprofit Terms; Industry Terms: Not Available to Industry
How to cite: pFlox_N-RPB1_BSD_FKBPF36V_EYFP was a gift from Cornelis Murre (Addgene plasmid # 163884 ; http://n2t.net/addgene:163884 ; RRID:Addgene_163884)
