[The description below was written by a language model from this plasmid's Addgene catalogue record and pLannotate feature annotations shown in this document.]
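Description:
pFlox_N-RPB1_BSD_FKBPF36V_EYFP is a plasmid built by Gibson assembly on a "pflox" backbone and catalogued as a mammalian expression vector, with mouse Polr2a (RPB1, the largest subunit of RNA polymerase II; written "Rbp1" in the record) as its listed gene. It is maintained in E. coli through a high-copy ColE1/pUC-type origin and an ampicillin resistance gene with its own bla promoter. The remaining bacterial features are pBluescript-style remnants: lacZα and MCS fragments, a T3 promoter, lac promoter/operator elements, and small lacI, rop and bom fragments.

The annotated payload is a single same-strand series of coding elements: blasticidin S deaminase (BSD), a P2A self-cleaving peptide, a FLAG epitope, the F36V mutant of FKBP12 (the dTAG-type degron domain that binds synthetic ligands not recognised by wild-type FKBP), and EYFP. P2A would separate the blasticidin marker from the FLAG-FKBP(F36V)-EYFP module, so that selection and tagging come from one transcript. No mammalian promoter, polyadenylation signal, loxP sites or Polr2a coding sequence is annotated. Instead, roughly 1.2 kb of unannotated sequence lies on each side of the cassette. Together with the "N-RPB1" name, this layout is consistent with a homology-directed knock-in donor that places the tag at the N-terminus of the endogenous Polr2a gene, with the flanks serving as homology arms. The record does not state this explicitly, so it is an inference.

The stated purpose is acute depletion of EYFP-tagged RPB1. The FKBP(F36V) domain would allow ligand-induced degradation of the fusion protein, EYFP and FLAG would allow it to be visualised and detected, and blasticidin would select modified cells.
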