Features (pLannotate 1.2.2; 18 found; start..end, strand, type, name):
      5..155     -  CDS            lacZα (fragment): LacZα fragment of β-galactosidase; lacZ fragment
   1424..1819    +  CDS            BSD: blasticidin S deaminase; Aspergillus terreus BSD; confers resistance to blasticidin
   1829..1884    +  CDS            P2A (fragment): 2A peptide from porcine teschovirus-1 polyprotein Eukaryotic ribosomes fail to insert a peptide bond between the Gly and Pro residues, yielding separate polypeptides.
   1886..1909    +  CDS            FLAG: FLAG® epitope tag, followed by an enterokinase cleavage site
   1922..2239    +  CDS            DmrB: F36V mutant of FK506-binding protein FKBP12 binds synthetic ligands that do not bind wild-type FKBP
   2273..2986    +  CDS            EYFP: EYFP is a basic (constitutively fluorescent) green/yellow fluorescent protein published in 1996, derived from Aequorea victoria. It is reported to be a very rapidly-maturing weak dimer with high acid sensitivity.
   4236..4258    -  misc_feature   MCS (fragment): pBluescript multiple cloning site
   4258..4287    -  misc_feature   MCS (fragment): pBluescript multiple cloning site
   4300..4318    -  promoter       T3 promoter: promoter for bacteriophage T3 RNA polymerase
   4363..4379    -  protein_bind   lac operator: The lac repressor binds to the lac operator to inhibit transcription in E. coli. This inhibition can be relieved by adding lactose or isopropyl-β-D-thiogalactopyranoside (IPTG). lac repressor encoded by lacI
   4387..4417    -  promoter       lac promoter: promoter for the E. coli lac operon
   4432..4453    -  protein_bind   CAP binding site: CAP binding activates transcription in the presence of cAMP. E. coli catabolite activator protein
   4466..4558    -  CDS            lacI (fragment): lac repressor; lacI; The lac repressor binds to the lac operator to inhibit transcription in E. coli. This inhibition can be relieved by adding lactose or isopropyl-β-D-thiogalactopyranoside (IPTG).
   4741..5329    -  rep_origin     ori: high-copy-number ColE1/pMB1/pBR322/pUC origin of replication
   5500..6360    -  CDS            AmpR: β-lactamase; bla; confers resistance to ampicillin, carbenicillin, and related antibiotics
   6361..6465    -  promoter       AmpR promoter: bla
   6560..6595    +  CDS            rop (fragment): Rop protein, which maintains plasmids at low copy number; rop
   6697..6796    +  misc_feature   bom (fragment): basis of mobility region from pBR322
>Addgene plasmid #163884 | pFlox_N-RPB1_BSD_FKBPF36V_EYFP | addgene full sequence | sequence record 323516 | Addgene NGS Result
GCCATTCGCCATTCAGGCTGCGCAACTGTTGGGAAGGGCGATCGGTGCGGGCCTCTTCGCTATTACGCCA
GCTGGCGAAAGGGGGATGTGCTGCAAGGCGATTAAGTTGGGTAACGCCAGGGTTTTCCCAGTCACGACGT
TGTAAAACGACGGCCGCGGCGGCCGCACTAGTGGCCGCGGCGGCCGCACTAGTGGCCGCGGCGGCCGCAG
CTTGCCTGCAGGTCGACAAGTCGTCTGAAAGGTGTAGGGTTTCCTTGACCCCGAATTCCCCAAGACATCC
CTATTCTGCCCCACCGCTAATCTGCTTTTCTCAGATTGTCACGGTCGCGTGATCTGCGGCTCCTGGGTAG
CAGCCATTCTACTTTCAGAATAGGCCTCCGGGCTCGGGAAAAGCTTGGGCTGAACATCGAGCGCCAGGGC
TCCGTAAAGCTACTAGAGCACAGGCGGTGCCCCAACGTCCTGGGGCCTCTCCACTAATAACGGCTACTTC
CAATTGATAGGACGCGCCATCTTGCCTGCCTTATGCATATTCAGCGGTGAACTGAATATTCATGAACGAG
GCCCGTCCCGTCCCTCCCTCCTTCCCCCCACCCCCGGAACCCGCTCCGGAGGACCCGAAGGGCCCCGCCT
TCATTACCGATGCGTAGGACAAACCATTTTCCCGATGTGTGTGGGGGGATACTAATGAGAGACTTTAGCT
GAAAATGAGCCTGAACTCCGAAGCTGAGTAAAAATGGCCTAACTTTATCCTCCGTTCTGTAAGTCCTCGG
TTTGAGTGCACGGGAAACCCGAAAGGAGGACGACAGGACCAGGAACATTCTCCTCCTCCTGTCGCGTCAG
AAAGAACACCCAACCAGGGAGCCGGAGCCCTAGCGTCAACAACTCCGCCGCGCGCGCTCCGTGTAGGCCG
GTGCGGGCGGCCCCGTAGCGCAAGGGAGGGCGGGAAAGGAAGGGGCGGGACACAAGGGCGAATCTATAAA
GGGCGTCACTCAGCCAGTTCTCTCCTCAGAAGCGCCGAGAGCGCGACCGGGACGGTTGGAGAAGAAGGTG
GCTCCCGGAAGGGGGAGAGACAAACTGCCGTAACCTCTGCCGTTCAGGATCCCGGTTACTTATTTATTCG
TTACCCCTTTTCTTCTTCCTCCCTCCCAAAACCTCCTCCTCTCCTCCCTTCTTTTGTTTCCTTTTTGGGA
GCCGACGAATCTCCGGAAAGGGAGAAAAGGCTTTCTTTCAGCCCTTTTCGTTCCTCTGCCTTCCCCCCCC
CTTCCCCCCTCCCCCACCTTTCCCTCCTCCAGCCTTTCCCTCCCTATCCCGGGAGGTCTTTCCTGGTGGC
CGCCCGGACGGGTTCTGAGCACTTAGGCGGCGGTGGCGCAGGCTTTTTGTAGCGAGGTTTGCGCCTGCGC
AGCGCGCCTGCCTCGCCGTCGACATGGCCAAGCCTTTGTCTCAAGAAGAATCCACCCTCATTGAAAGAGC
AACGGCTACAATCAACAGCATCCCCATCTCTGAAGACTACAGCGTCGCCAGCGCAGCTCTCTCTAGCGAC
GGCCGCATCTTCACTGGTGTCAATGTATATCATTTTACTGGGGGACCTTGTGCAGAACTCGTGGTGCTGG
GCACTGCTGCTGCTGCGGCAGCTGGCAACCTGACTTGTATCGTCGCGATCGGAAATGAGAACAGGGGCAT
CTTGAGCCCCTGCGGACGGTGCCGACAGGTGCTTCTCGATCTGCATCCTGGGATCAAAGCCATAGTGAAG
GACAGTGATGGACAGCCGACGGCAGTTGGGATTCGTGAATTGCTGCCCTCTGGTTATGTGTGGGAGGGCG
GTTCCGGAGCCACGAACTTCTCTCTGTTAAAGCAAGCAGGAGACGTGGAAGAAAACCCCGGTCCCGATTA
CAAGGATGACGATGACAAGGGTTCCGGCGGCGTGCAGGTGGAGACTATCTCCCCAGGAGACGGGCGCACC
TTCCCCAAGCGCGGCCAGACCTGCGTGGTGCACTACACCGGGATGCTTGAAGATGGAAAGAAAGTTGATT
CCTCCCGGGACAGAAACAAGCCCTTTAAGTTTATGCTAGGCAAGCAGGAGGTGATCCGAGGCTGGGAAGA
AGGGGTTGCCCAGATGAGTGTGGGTCAGAGAGCCAAACTGACTATATCTCCAGATTATGCCTATGGTGCC
ACTGGGCACCCAGGCATCATCCCACCACATGCCACTCTCGTCTTCGATGTGGAGCTTCTAAAACTGGAAG
TCGATTATCCGTACGACGTACCAGACTACGCAGTGAGCAAGGGCGAGGAGCTGTTCACCGGGGTGGTGCC
CATCCTGGTCGAGCTGGACGGCGACGTAAACGGCCACAAGTTCAGCGTGTCCGGCGAGGGCGAGGGCGAT
GCCACCTACGGCAAGCTGACCCTGAAGTTCATCTGCACCACCGGCAAGCTGCCCGTGCCCTGGCCCACCC
TCGTGACCACCTTCGGCTACGGCCTGCAGTGCTTCGCCCGCTACCCCGACCACATGAAGCAGCACGACTT
CTTCAAGTCCGCCATGCCCGAAGGCTACGTCCAGGAGCGCACCATCTTCTTCAAGGACGACGGCAACTAC
AAGACCCGCGCCGAGGTGAAGTTCGAGGGCGACACCCTGGTGAACCGCATCGAGCTGAAGGGCATCGACT
TCAAGGAGGACGGCAACATCCTGGGGCACAAGCTGGAGTACAACTACAACAGCCACAACGTCTATATCAT
GGCCGACAAGCAGAAGAACGGCATCAAGGTGAACTTCAAGATCCGCCACAACATCGAGGACGGCAGCGTG
CAGCTCGCCGACCACTACCAGCAGAACACCCCCATCGGCGACGGCCCCGTGCTGCTGCCCGACAACCACT
ACCTGAGCTACCAGTCCGCCCTGAGCAAAGACCCCAACGAGAAGCGCGATCACATGGTCCTGCTGGAGTT
CGTGACCGCCGCCGGGATCACTCTCGGCATGGACGAGCTGTACAAGGGTGGAGGTGGATCTGGTGGCGGC
GGTTCAGGTACCCACGGGGGTGGCCCCCCCTCCGGGGACAGCGCATGCCCGCTGCGCACCATCAAGAGAG
TGCAGTTCGGAGTCCTGAGTCCGGATGAATTGGTAAGATAGTCCGCCCGTCTCTCTGCTATGCCTTTGGC
TGATGATCCTCTGGGAAGATGGGTCAGTGATGCTGATGTTGTGCGGGGGTCCAGCCTTCAAAAGTTAAAT
TATGCCAGGACTTAAACAAGCGAAATGCTATGCCTGAGATGAGTGCTTGACTGGACAGAGAAGAAAGATG
TTTCCATACTTGAGCATTGCTGCGGTTCAACGAGACAGGGTTGAAAGTTGTACAGGAAGTGGATCCCCAG
TTTTAGTCCTTTCACCAATATTGAGCATCCTGCTATGTGACAGTAATCAGACACTAGGAACACAGCTGCA
CAATAAATATAACAGAAACTCTACCTTCTAAAACACTATGGGAAAAACAGAGAAGAGAGCTTAAGAACAA
AAAGAAATGAGCAAAAATAAGTACCTAGATTAAAGCAAAATGAGGAAATGCTGTAAGAAGTCACTGAAAT
TGAATGGTGTCAGGGTTTGGAAGACATACTTGCCAGGGATGGTGACATTCCCAAGTAATATCAGTCATCA
GAGCTATTTTTTTAGGTGGAGGAAACAAGTGTCATGGGACTGAGAGGGAAATAAACTTGTATTCTAGAGA
CTGAAAAGCCAGTGTTGGGGCAGGCAGGGTTAGTGGGTGCGGAGAGTGCACTGAAGAAGCACGGGATATT
GTAAATTACGCTCTAGAGAGTCCAAATTTCTGTTTAAAGTAGGAAACCACTGGGTAATTATAAAGGTGAC
AGTAGTAACTTATACACACACGCATGTACAGAAGCTCCGTAAAGAGCTGATGTGAAGTGGGTGAGGATAG
ACAAGGGATAGCTTTTGGAGACTTGGACTTCTTCCTCCTGAGAGGAATAGAGAGTGGAATTAAACAGCTG
ATTCTAGACTGAGGCAGTCCTGTTGGGGTAAGGGCTCAACTATAGCAGAACTCAAAAGAAAAAACAGAAA
AACCTACATCAGGGCTGGTAAGATGGCTCAGCAGGTAAGAGAACTGACTGCTCTTCCGAAAGTCATGAGT
TCAAATCCCAGCAACCATATGGTGGCTCACAACCATCTGTAATGAGATCTGATGCCCTTTTCTGGAGTGT
CTGAAGTCAGCTACAGTGGGTACCCTCGAGGTCGATCGACGGTATCGATAAGCTTGATCTAGAGCGGCCG
CCACCGCGGTGGAGCTCCAGCTTTTGTTCCCTTTAGTGAGGGTTAATTTCGAGCTTGGCGTAATCATGGT
CATAGCTGTTTCCTGTGTGAAATTGTTATCCGCTCACAATTCCACACAACATACGAGCCGGAAGCATAAA
GTGTAAAGCCTGGGGTGCCTAATGAGTGAGCTAACTCACATTAATTGCGTTGCGCTCACTGCCCGCTTTC
CAGTCGGGAAACCTGTCGTGCCAGCTGCATTAATGAATCGGCCAACGCGCGGGGAGAGGCGGTTTGCGTA
TTGGGCGCTCTTCCGCTTCCTCGCTCACTGACTCGCTGCGCTCGGTCGTTCGGCTGCGGCGAGCGGTATC
AGCTCACTCAAAGGCGGTAATACGGTTATCCACAGAATCAGGGGATAACGCAGGAAAGAACATGTGAGCA
AAAGGCCAGCAAAAGGCCAGGAACCGTAAAAAGGCCGCGTTGCTGGCGTTTTTCCATAGGCTCCGCCCCC
CTGACGAGCATCACAAAAATCGACGCTCAAGTCAGAGGTGGCGAAACCCGACAGGACTATAAAGATACCA
GGCGTTTCCCCCTGGAAGCTCCCTCGTGCGCTCTCCTGTTCCGACCCTGCCGCTTACCGGATACCTGTCC
GCCTTTCTCCCTTCGGGAAGCGTGGCGCTTTCTCATAGCTCACGCTGTAGGTATCTCAGTTCGGTGTAGG
TCGTTCGCTCCAAGCTGGGCTGTGTGCACGAACCCCCCGTTCAGCCCGACCGCTGCGCCTTATCCGGTAA
CTATCGTCTTGAGTCCAACCCGGTAAGACACGACTTATCGCCACTGGCAGCAGCCACTGGTAACAGGATT
AGCAGAGCGAGGTATGTAGGCGGTGCTACAGAGTTCTTGAAGTGGTGGCCTAACTACGGCTACACTAGAA
GAACAGTATTTGGTATCTGCGCTCTGCTGAAGCCAGTTACCTTCGGAAAAAGAGTTGGTAGCTCTTGATC
CGGCAAACAAACCACCGCTGGTAGCGGTGGTTTTTTTGTTTGCAAGCAGCAGATTACGCGCAGAAAAAAA
GGATCTCAAGAAGATCCTTTGATCTTTTCTACGGGGTCTGACGCTCAGTGGAACGAAAACTCACGTTAAG
GGATTTTGGTCATGAGATTATCAAAAAGGATCTTCACCTAGATCCTTTTAAATTAAAAATGAAGTTTTAA
ATCAATCTAAAGTATATATGAGTAAACTTGGTCTGACAGTTACCAATGCTTAATCAGTGAGGCACCTATC
TCAGCGATCTGTCTATTTCGTTCATCCATAGTTGCCTGACTCCCCGTCGTGTAGATAACTACGATACGGG
AGGGCTTACCATCTGGCCCCAGTGCTGCAATGATACCGCGAGACCCACGCTCACCGGCTCCAGATTTATC
AGCAATAAACCAGCCAGCCGGAAGGGCCGAGCGCAGAAGTGGTCCTGCAACTTTATCCGCCTCCATCCAG
TCTATTAATTGTTGCCGGGAAGCTAGAGTAAGTAGTTCGCCAGTTAATAGTTTGCGCAACGTTGTTGCCA
TTGCTACAGGCATCGTGGTGTCACGCTCGTCGTTTGGTATGGCTTCATTCAGCTCCGGTTCCCAACGATC
AAGGCGAGTTACATGATCCCCCATGTTGTGCAAAAAAGCGGTTAGCTCCTTCGGTCCTCCGATCGTTGTC
AGAAGTAAGTTGGCCGCAGTGTTATCACTCATGGTTATGGCAGCACTGCATAATTCTCTTACTGTCATGC
CATCCGTAAGATGCTTTTCTGTGACTGGTGAGTACTCAACCAAGTCATTCTGAGAATAGTGTATGCGGCG
ACCGAGTTGCTCTTGCCCGGCGTCAATACGGGATAATACCGCGCCACATAGCAGAACTTTAAAAGTGCTC
ATCATTGGAAAACGTTCTTCGGGGCGAAAACTCTCAAGGATCTTACCGCTGTTGAGATCCAGTTCGATGT
AACCCACTCGTGCACCCAACTGATCTTCAGCATCTTTTACTTTCACCAGCGTTTCTGGGTGAGCAAAAAC
AGGAAGGCAAAATGCCGCAAAAAAGGGAATAAGGGCGACACGGAAATGTTGAATACTCATACTCTTCCTT
TTTCAATATTATTGAAGCATTTATCAGGGTTATTGTCTCATGAGCGGATACATATTTGAATGTATTTAGA
AAAATAAACAAATAGGGGTTCCGCGCACATTTCCCCGAAAAGTGCCACCTGACGTCTAAGAAACCATTAT
TATCATGACATTAACCTATAAAAATAGGCGTATCACGAGGCCCTTTCGTCTCGCGCGTTTCGGTGATGAC
GGTGAAAACCTCTGACACATGCAGCTCCCGGAGACGGTCACAGCTTGTCTGTAAGCGGATGCCGGGAGCA
GACAAGCCCGTCAGGGCGCGTCAGCGGGTGTTGGCGGGTGTCGGGGCTGGCTTAACTATGCGGCATCAGA
GCAGATTGTACTGAGAGTGCACCATATGCGGTGTGAAATACCGCACAGATGCGTAAGGAGAAAATACCGC
ATCAGGC
